Addgene plasmid #76354: EPHB4 gRNA (BRDN0001145313)
Purpose: 3rd generation lentiviral gRNA plasmid targeting human EPHB4
Depositing lab: John Doench & David Root. Depositing organization: Broad Institute. Publication: Optimized sgRNA design to maximize activity and minimize off-target effects of CRISPR-Cas9. Doench JG, Fusi N, Sullender M, Hegde M, Vaimberg EW, Donovan KF, Smith I, Tothova Z, Wilen C, Orchard R, Virgin HW, Listgarten J, Root DE. Nat Biotechnol. 2016 Jan 18. doi: 10.1038/nbt.3437. PubMed 26780180.
Backbone
  Vector backbone: lentiGuide-Puro
  Backbone manufacturer: Zhang Lab (Addgene plasmid # 52963)
  Vector type: Mammalian Expression, Lentiviral, CRISPR
  Selectable markers: Puromycin
Growth in bacteria
  Bacterial resistance: Ampicillin, 100 μg/mL
  Growth temperature: 37°C
  Growth strain: DH5alpha
  Copy number: High Copy
Gene/Insert
  Gene/Insert name: EPHB4 (alt names: EPHB4; NM_004444.4)
  gRNA/shRNA sequence: CTGCACGTCACACACTTCGT
  Species: H. sapiens (human)
  Entrez Gene: EPHB4 (a.k.a. CMAVM2, HFASD, HTK, LMPHM7, MYK1, TYRO11)
  Promoter: hU6
  Cloning method: Unknown
  Sequencing primers: 5′ U6-F; 3′ pS2-R
Terms and licenses: Academic/Nonprofit Terms; Industry Terms: Not Available to Industry
Depositor comments: The gRNA was designed to target the following Genbank reference sequence(s): NM_004444.4. Note that this plasmid does NOT contain Cas9. It should be used in conjunction with lentiCas9-Blast (Addgene #52962) or otherwise with cell lines already expressing Cas9. Browse the full kinome gRNA library at http://www.addgene.org/pooled-library/broadgpp-human-kinome/ or visit http://www.broadinstitute.org/rnai/public/ for detailed protocols and information.
How to cite: EPHB4 gRNA (BRDN0001145313) was a gift from John Doench & David Root (Addgene plasmid # 76354 ; http://n2t.net/addgene:76354 ; RRID:Addgene_76354)
