[The description below was written by a language model from this plasmid's Addgene catalogue record and pLannotate feature annotations shown in this document.]
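Description:
EPHB4 gRNA (BRDN0001145313) is a third-generation lentiviral CRISPR guide plasmid built on the lentiGuide-Puro backbone and designed to target the human EPHB4 gene (reference transcript NM_004444.4), which encodes an Eph-family receptor tyrosine kinase. It is propagated in E. coli as a high-copy plasmid through a ColE1/pUC-type origin with ampicillin selection (AmpR under its own bla promoter). The 8.3 kb backbone also carries an f1 origin, an SV40 origin and poly(A) signal, and remnants of lac and T7/T3 cloning-vector sequence.

The lentiviral cassette begins with a chimeric RSV promoter fused to a truncated HIV-1 5' LTR, which makes genomic RNA production in packaging cells Tat-independent. This is followed by the Ψ packaging signal with a partial gag sequence, the RRE for Rev-dependent nuclear export, and a cPPT/CTS element. Within the transfer region, a human U6 RNA polymerase III promoter drives the 20-nt EPHB4 spacer joined to the Streptococcus pyogenes Cas9 guide RNA scaffold. A separate EF-1α promoter with its intron A expresses puromycin N-acetyltransferase for selecting transduced mammalian cells. A WPRE enhances transcript expression, and the ΔU3 self-inactivating 3' LTR silences LTR-driven transcription after integration.

The plasmid does not encode Cas9, so it must be paired with a separate Cas9 vector such as lentiCas9-Blast or used in cells that already express Cas9. It is one of the individual guides associated with a human kinome gRNA library designed with optimized sgRNA rules, and it is suited to Cas9-mediated disruption of EPHB4 in human cells.
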