Features (pLannotate 1.2.2; 29 found; start..end, strand, type, name):
     14..80      +  CDS            small t antigen (fragment): SV40 (simian virus 40) small t antigen
    106..317     +  promoter       EF-1α core promoter: core promoter for human elongation factor EF-1α
    318..1256    +  intron         EF-1α intron A: intron upstream of the start codon of human EF-1α
   1278..1877    +  CDS            PuroR (fragment): puromycin N-acetyltransferase; pac from Streptomyces; confers resistance to puromycin
   1893..2481    +  misc_feature   WPRE: woodchuck hepatitis virus posttranscriptional regulatory element
   2532..2551    +  misc_feature   cPPT/CTS (fragment): central polypurine tract and central termination sequence of HIV-1
   2553..2786    +  LTR            3' LTR (ΔU3): self-inactivating 3' long terminal repeat (LTR) from HIV-1
   2864..2985    +  polyA_signal   SV40 poly(A) signal: SV40 polyadenylation signal
   3025..3160    +  rep_origin     SV40 ori: SV40 origin of replication
   3181..3199    -  promoter       T7 promoter: promoter for bacteriophage T7 RNA polymerase
   3207..3362    +  CDS            lacZα (fragment): LacZα fragment of β-galactosidase; lacZ fragment
   3367..3795    +  rep_origin     f1 ori (sequence partly withheld): f1 bacteriophage origin of replication; arrow indicates direction of (+) strand synthesis
   3848..3952    +  promoter       AmpR promoter: bla
   3953..4813    +  CDS            AmpR: β-lactamase; bla; confers resistance to ampicillin, carbenicillin, and related antibiotics
   4984..5572    +  rep_origin     ori: high-copy-number ColE1/pMB1/pBR322/pUC origin of replication
   5755..5847    +  CDS            lacI (fragment): lac repressor; lacI; The lac repressor binds to the lac operator to inhibit transcription in E. coli. This inhibition can be relieved by adding lactose or isopropyl-β-D-thiogalactopyranoside (IPTG).
   5860..5881    +  protein_bind   CAP binding site: CAP binding activates transcription in the presence of cAMP. E. coli catabolite activator protein
   5896..5926    +  promoter       lac promoter: promoter for the E. coli lac operon
   5934..5950    +  protein_bind   lac operator: The lac repressor binds to the lac operator to inhibit transcription in E. coli. This inhibition can be relieved by adding lactose or isopropyl-β-D-thiogalactopyranoside (IPTG). lac repressor encoded by lacI
   5995..6013    +  promoter       T3 promoter: promoter for bacteriophage T3 RNA polymerase
   6041..6267    +  promoter       RSV promoter: Rous sarcoma virus enhancer/promoter
   6268..6448    +  LTR            5' LTR (truncated): truncated 5' long terminal repeat (LTR) from HIV-1
   6495..6620    +  misc_feature   HIV-1 Ψ: packaging signal of human immunodeficiency virus type 1
   6604..6967    +  CDS            HIV-1 gag (fragment): gag protein from human immunodeficiency virus 1; gag
   7113..7346    +  misc_feature   RRE: The Rev response element (RRE) of HIV-1 allows for Rev-dependent mRNA export from the nucleus to the cytoplasm.
   7723..7749    +  CDS            Rev (fragment): human immunodeficiency virus 1 (HIV-1) Rev protein; rev; enhances nuclear export of unspliced and incompletely spliced viral mRNAs
   7753..7993    +  promoter       U6 promoter: RNA polymerase III promoter for human U6 snRNA
   8023..8098    +  misc_RNA       gRNA scaffold: guide RNA scaffold for the Streptococcus pyogenes CRISPR/Cas9 system
   8154..8271    +  misc_feature   cPPT/CTS: central polypurine tract and central termination sequence of HIV-1
>Addgene plasmid #76354 | EPHB4 gRNA (BRDN0001145313) | addgene full sequence | sequence record 185682 | Addgene Assembled Sequence
CCCGGGTGCAAAGATGGATAAAGTTTTAAACAGAGAGGAATCTTTGCAGCTAATGGACCTTCTAGGTCTT
GAAAGGAGTGGGAATTGGCTCCGGTGCCCGTCAGTGGGCAGAGCGCACATCGCCCACAGTCCCCGAGAAG
TTGGGGGGAGGGGTCGGCAATTGATCCGGTGCCTAGAGAAGGTGGCGCGGGGTAAACTGGGAAAGTGATG
TCGTGTACTGGCTCCGCCTTTTTCCCGAGGGTGGGGGAGAACCGTATATAAGTGCAGTAGTCGCCGTGAA
CGTTCTTTTTCGCAACGGGTTTGCCGCCAGAACACAGGTAAGTGCCGTGTGTGGTTCCCGCGGGCCTGGC
CTCTTTACGGGTTATGGCCCTTGCGTGCCTTGAATTACTTCCACCTGGCTGCAGTACGTGATTCTTGATC
CCGAGCTTCGGGTTGGAAGTGGGTGGGAGAGTTCGAGGCCTTGCGCTTAAGGAGCCCCTTCGCCTCGTGC
TTGAGTTGAGGCCTGGCCTGGGCGCTGGGGCCGCCGCGTGCGAATCTGGTGGCACCTTCGCGCCTGTCTC
GCTGCTTTCGATAAGTCTCTAGCCATTTAAAATTTTTGATGACCTGCTGCGACGCTTTTTTTCTGGCAAG
ATAGTCTTGTAAATGCGGGCCAAGATCTGCACACTGGTATTTCGGTTTTTGGGGCCGCGGGCGGCGACGG
GGCCCGTGCGTCCCAGCGCACATGTTCGGCGAGGCGGGGCCTGCGAGCGCGGCCACCGAGAATCGGACGG
GGGTAGTCTCAAGCTGGCCGGCCTGCTCTGGTGCCTGGCCTCGCGCCGCCGTGTATCGCCCCGCCCTGGG
CGGCAAGGCTGGCCCGGTCGGCACCAGTTGCGTGAGCGGAAAGATGGCCGCTTCCCGGCCCTGCTGCAGG
GAGCTCAAAATGGAGGACGCGGCGCTCGGGAGAGCGGGCGGGTGAGTCACCCACACAAAGGAAAAGGGCC
TTTCCGTCCTCAGCCGTCGCTTCATGTGACTCCACGGAGTACCGGGCGCCGTCCAGGCACCTCGATTAGT
TCTCGAGCTTTTGGAGTACGTCGTCTTTAGGTTGGGGGGAGGGGTTTTATGCGATGGAGTTTCCCCACAC
TGAGTGGGTGGAGACTGAAGTTAGGCCAGCTTGGCACTTGATGTAATTCTCCTTGGAATTTGCCCTTTTT
GAGTTTGGATCTTGGTTCATTCTCAAGCCTCAGACAGTGGTTCAAAGTTTTTTTCTTCCATTTCAGGTGT
CGTGACGTACGGCCACCATGACCGAGTACAAGCCCACGGTGCGCCTCGCCACCCGCGACGACGTCCCCAG
GGCCGTACGCACCCTCGCCGCCGCGTTCGCCGACTACCCCGCCACGCGCCACACCGTCGATCCGGACCGC
CACATCGAGCGGGTCACCGAGCTGCAAGAACTCTTCCTCACGCGCGTCGGGCTCGACATCGGCAAGGTGT
GGGTCGCGGACGACGGCGCCGCCGTGGCGGTCTGGACCACGCCGGAGAGCGTCGAAGCGGGGGCGGTGTT
CGCCGAGATCGGCCCGCGCATGGCCGAGTTGAGCGGTTCCCGGCTGGCCGCGCAGCAACAGATGGAAGGC
CTCCTGGCGCCGCACCGGCCCAAGGAGCCCGCGTGGTTCCTGGCCACCGTCGGAGTCTCGCCCGACCACC
AGGGCAAGGGTCTGGGCAGCGCCGTCGTGCTCCCCGGAGTGGAGGCGGCCGAGCGCGCCGGGGTGCCCGC
CTTCCTGGAGACCTCCGCGCCCCGCAACCTCCCCTTCTACGAGCGGCTCGGCTTCACCGTCACCGCCGAC
GTCGAGGTGCCCGAAGGACCGCGCACCTGGTGCATGACCCGCAAGCCCGGTGCCTGAACGCGTTAAGTCG
ACAATCAACCTCTGGATTACAAAATTTGTGAAAGATTGACTGGTATTCTTAACTATGTTGCTCCTTTTAC
GCTATGTGGATACGCTGCTTTAATGCCTTTGTATCATGCTATTGCTTCCCGTATGGCTTTCATTTTCTCC
TCCTTGTATAAATCCTGGTTGCTGTCTCTTTATGAGGAGTTGTGGCCCGTTGTCAGGCAACGTGGCGTGG
TGTGCACTGTGTTTGCTGACGCAACCCCCACTGGTTGGGGCATTGCCACCACCTGTCAGCTCCTTTCCGG
GACTTTCGCTTTCCCCCTCCCTATTGCCACGGCGGAACTCATCGCCGCCTGCCTTGCCCGCTGCTGGACA
GGGGCTCGGCTGTTGGGCACTGACAATTCCGTGGTGTTGTCGGGGAAATCATCGTCCTTTCCTTGGCTGC
TCGCCTGTGTTGCCACCTGGATTCTGCGCGGGACGTCCTTCTGCTACGTCCCTTCGGCCCTCAATCCAGC
GGACCTTCCTTCCCGCGGCCTGCTGCCGGCTCTGCGGCCTCTTCCGCGTCTTCGCCTTCGCCCTCAGACG
AGTCGGATCTCCCTTTGGGCCGCCTCCCCGCGTCGACTTTAAGACCAATGACTTACAAGGCAGCTGTAGA
TCTTAGCCACTTTTTAAAAGAAAAGGGGGGACTGGAAGGGCTAATTCACTCCCAACGAAGACAAGATCTG
CTTTTTGCTTGTACTGGGTCTCTCTGGTTAGACCAGATCTGAGCCTGGGAGCTCTCTGGCTAACTAGGGA
ACCCACTGCTTAAGCCTCAATAAAGCTTGCCTTGAGTGCTTCAAGTAGTGTGTGCCCGTCTGTTGTGTGA
CTCTGGTAACTAGAGATCCCTCAGACCCTTTTAGTCAGTGTGGAAAATCTCTAGCAGTACGTATAGTAGT
TCATGTCATCTTATTATTCAGTATTTATAACTTGCAAAGAAATGAATATCAGAGAGTGAGAGGAACTTGT
TTATTGCAGCTTATAATGGTTACAAATAAAGCAATAGCATCACAAATTTCACAAATAAAGCATTTTTTTC
ACTGCATTCTAGTTGTGGTTTGTCCAAACTCATCAATGTATCTTATCATGTCTGGCTCTAGCTATCCCGC
CCCTAACTCCGCCCATCCCGCCCCTAACTCCGCCCAGTTCCGCCCATTCTCCGCCCCATGGCTGACTAAT
TTTTTTTATTTATGCAGAGGCCGAGGCCGCCTCGGCCTCTGAGCTATTCCAGAAGTAGTGAGGAGGCTTT
TTTGGAGGCCTAGGGACGTACCCAATTCGCCCTATAGTGAGTCGTATTACGCGCGCTCACTGGCCGTCGT
TTTACAACGTCGTGACTGGGAAAACCCTGGCGTTACCCAACTTAATCGCCTTGCAGCACATCCCCCTTTC
GCCAGCTGGCGTAATAGCGAAGAGGCCCGCACCGATCGCCCTTCCCAACAGTTGCGCAGCCTGAATGGCG
AATGGG
[124 nt withheld, positions 3367-3490]
C
[91 nt withheld, positions 3492-3582]
A
[49 nt withheld, positions 3584-3632]
CCTTTGACGTTGGAGTCCACGTTCTTT
[37 nt withheld, positions 3660-3696]
ACCCTATCTCGGTCTATTCTTTTGATTTATAAGGGATTTTGCCGATTTCGGCCTATTGGTTAAAAAATGA
GCTGATTTAACAAAAATTTAACGCGAATTTTAACAAAATATTAACGCTTACAATTTAGGTGGCACTTTTC
GGGGAAATGTGCGCGGAACCCCTATTTGTTTATTTTTCTAAATACATTCAAATATGTATCCGCTCATGAG
ACAATAACCCTGATAAATGCTTCAATAATATTGAAAAAGGAAGAGTATGAGTATTCAACATTTCCGTGTC
GCCCTTATTCCCTTTTTTGCGGCATTTTGCCTTCCTGTTTTTGCTCACCCAGAAACGCTGGTGAAAGTAA
AAGATGCTGAAGATCAGTTGGGTGCACGAGTGGGTTACATCGAACTGGATCTCAACAGCGGTAAGATCCT
TGAGAGTTTTCGCCCCGAAGAACGTTTTCCAATGATGAGCACTTTTAAAGTTCTGCTATGTGGCGCGGTA
TTATCCCGTATTGACGCCGGGCAAGAGCAACTCGGTCGCCGCATACACTATTCTCAGAATGACTTGGTTG
AGTACTCACCAGTCACAGAAAAGCATCTTACGGATGGCATGACAGTAAGAGAATTATGCAGTGCTGCCAT
AACCATGAGTGATAACACTGCGGCCAACTTACTTCTGACAACGATCGGAGGACCGAAGGAGCTAACCGCT
TTTTTGCACAACATGGGGGATCATGTAACTCGCCTTGATCGTTGGGAACCGGAGCTGAATGAAGCCATAC
CAAACGACGAGCGTGACACCACGATGCCTGTAGCAATGGCAACAACGTTGCGCAAACTATTAACTGGCGA
ACTACTTACTCTAGCTTCCCGGCAACAATTAATAGACTGGATGGAGGCGGATAAAGTTGCAGGACCACTT
CTGCGCTCGGCCCTTCCGGCTGGCTGGTTTATTGCTGATAAATCTGGAGCCGGTGAGCGTGGGTCTCGCG
GTATCATTGCAGCACTGGGGCCAGATGGTAAGCCCTCCCGTATCGTAGTTATCTACACGACGGGGAGTCA
GGCAACTATGGATGAACGAAATAGACAGATCGCTGAGATAGGTGCCTCACTGATTAAGCATTGGTAACTG
TCAGACCAAGTTTACTCATATATACTTTAGATTGATTTAAAACTTCATTTTTAATTTAAAAGGATCTAGG
TGAAGATCCTTTTTGATAATCTCATGACCAAAATCCCTTAACGTGAGTTTTCGTTCCACTGAGCGTCAGA
CCCCGTAGAAAAGATCAAAGGATCTTCTTGAGATCCTTTTTTTCTGCGCGTAATCTGCTGCTTGCAAACA
AAAAAACCACCGCTACCAGCGGTGGTTTGTTTGCCGGATCAAGAGCTACCAACTCTTTTTCCGAAGGTAA
CTGGCTTCAGCAGAGCGCAGATACCAAATACTGTTCTTCTAGTGTAGCCGTAGTTAGGCCACCACTTCAA
GAACTCTGTAGCACCGCCTACATACCTCGCTCTGCTAATCCTGTTACCAGTGGCTGCTGCCAGTGGCGAT
AAGTCGTGTCTTACCGGGTTGGACTCAAGACGATAGTTACCGGATAAGGCGCAGCGGTCGGGCTGAACGG
GGGGTTCGTGCACACAGCCCAGCTTGGAGCGAACGACCTACACCGAACTGAGATACCTACAGCGTGAGCT
ATGAGAAAGCGCCACGCTTCCCGAAGGGAGAAAGGCGGACAGGTATCCGGTAAGCGGCAGGGTCGGAACA
GGAGAGCGCACGAGGGAGCTTCCAGGGGGAAACGCCTGGTATCTTTATAGTCCTGTCGGGTTTCGCCACC
TCTGACTTGAGCGTCGATTTTTGTGATGCTCGTCAGGGGGGCGGAGCCTATGGAAAAACGCCAGCAACGC
GGCCTTTTTACGGTTCCTGGCCTTTTGCTGGCCTTTTGCTCACATGTTCTTTCCTGCGTTATCCCCTGAT
TCTGTGGATAACCGTATTACCGCCTTTGAGTGAGCTGATACCGCTCGCCGCAGCCGAACGACCGAGCGCA
GCGAGTCAGTGAGCGAGGAAGCGGAAGAGCGCCCAATACGCAAACCGCCTCTCCCCGCGCGTTGGCCGAT
TCATTAATGCAGCTGGCACGACAGGTTTCCCGACTGGAAAGCGGGCAGTGAGCGCAACGCAATTAATGTG
AGTTAGCTCACTCATTAGGCACCCCAGGCTTTACACTTTATGCTTCCGGCTCGTATGTTGTGTGGAATTG
TGAGCGGATAACAATTTCACACAGGAAACAGCTATGACCATGATTACGCCAAGCGCGCAATTAACCCTCA
CTAAAGGGAACAAAAGCTGGAGCTGCAAGCTTAATGTAGTCTTATGCAATACTCTTGTAGTCTTGCAACA
TGGTAACGATGAGTTAGCAACATGCCTTACAAGGAGAGAAAAAGCACCGTGCATGCCGATTGGTGGAAGT
AAGGTGGTACGATCGTGCCTTATTAGGAAGGCAACAGACGGGTCTGACATGGATTGGACGAACCACTGAA
TTGCCGCATTGCAGAGATATTGTATTTAAGTGCCTAGCTCGATACATAAACGGGTCTCTCTGGTTAGACC
AGATCTGAGCCTGGGAGCTCTCTGGCTAACTAGGGAACCCACTGCTTAAGCCTCAATAAAGCTTGCCTTG
AGTGCTTCAAGTAGTGTGTGCCCGTCTGTTGTGTGACTCTGGTAACTAGAGATCCCTCAGACCCTTTTAG
TCAGTGTGGAAAATCTCTAGCAGTGGCGCCCGAACAGGGACTTGAAAGCGAAAGGGAAACCAGAGGAGCT
CTCTCGACGCAGGACTCGGCTTGCTGAAGCGCGCACGGCAAGAGGCGAGGGGCGGCGACTGGTGAGTACG
CCAAAAATTTTGACTAGCGGAGGCTAGAAGGAGAGAGATGGGTGCGAGAGCGTCAGTATTAAGCGGGGGA
GAATTAGATCGCGATGGGAAAAAATTCGGTTAAGGCCAGGGGGAAAGAAAAAATATAAATTAAAACATAT
AGTATGGGCAAGCAGGGAGCTAGAACGATTCGCAGTTAATCCTGGCCTGTTAGAAACATCAGAAGGCTGT
AGACAAATACTGGGACAGCTACAACCATCCCTTCAGACAGGATCAGAAGAACTTAGATCATTATATAATA
CAGTAGCAACCCTCTATTGTGTGCATCAAAGGATAGAGATAAAAGACACCAAGGAAGCTTTAGACAAGAT
AGAGGAAGAGCAAAACAAAAGTAAGACCACCGCACAGCAAGCGGCCGCTGATCTTCAGACCTGGAGGAGG
AGATATGAGGGACAATTGGAGAAGTGAATTATATAAATATAAAGTAGTAAAAATTGAACCATTAGGAGTA
GCACCCACCAAGGCAAAGAGAAGAGTGGTGCAGAGAGAAAAAAGAGCAGTGGGAATAGGAGCTTTGTTCC
TTGGGTTCTTGGGAGCAGCAGGAAGCACTATGGGCGCAGCGTCAATGACGCTGACGGTACAGGCCAGACA
ATTATTGTCTGGTATAGTGCAGCAGCAGAACAATTTGCTGAGGGCTATTGAGGCGCAACAGCATCTGTTG
CAACTCACAGTCTGGGGCATCAAGCAGCTCCAGGCAAGAATCCTGGCTGTGGAAAGATACCTAAAGGATC
AACAGCTCCTGGGGATTTGGGGTTGCTCTGGAAAACTCATTTGCACCACTGCTGTGCCTTGGAATGCTAG
TTGGAGTAATAAATCTCTGGAACAGATTTGGAATCACACGACCTGGATGGAGTGGGACAGAGAAATTAAC
AATTACACAAGCTTAATACACTCCTTAATTGAAGAATCGCAAAACCAGCAAGAAAAGAATGAACAAGAAT
TATTGGAATTAGATAAATGGGCAAGTTTGTGGAATTGGTTTAACATAACAAATTGGCTGTGGTATATAAA
ATTATTCATAATGATAGTAGGAGGCTTGGTAGGTTTAAGAATAGTTTTTGCTGTACTTTCTATAGTGAAT
AGAGTTAGGCAGGGATATTCACCATTATCGTTTCAGACCCACCTCCCAACCCCGAGGGGACCCAGAGAGG
GCCTATTTCCCATGATTCCTTCATATTTGCATATACGATACAAGGCTGTTAGAGAGATAATTAGAATTAA
TTTGACTGTAAACACAAAGATATTAGTACAAAATACGTGACGTAGAAAGTAATAATTTCTTGGGTAGTTT
GCAGTTTTAAAATTATGTTTTAAAATGGACTATCATATGCTTACCGTAACTTGAAAGTATTTCGATTTCT
TGGCTTTATATATCTTGTGGAAAGGACGAAACACCGCTGCACGTCACACACTTCGTGTTTTAGAGCTAGA
AATAGCAAGTTAAAATAAGGCTAGTCCGTTATCAACTTGAAAAAGTGGCACCGAGTCGGTGCTTTTTTAA
GCTTGGCGTAACTAGATCTTGAGACAAATGGCAGTATTCATCCACAATTTTAAAAGAAAAGGGGGGATTG
GGGGGTACAGTGCAGGGGAAAGAATAGTAGACATAATAGCAACAGACATACAAACTAAAGAATTACAAAA
ACAAATTACAAAAATTCAAAATTTTCGGGTTTATTACAGGGACAGCAGAGATCCACTTTGGCGCCGGCTC
GAGGGGG
