>Addgene plasmid #76354 | EPHB4 gRNA (BRDN0001145313) | depositor partial sequence | sequence record 143814 | Target Sequence
CTGCACGTCACACACTTCGT
