>Addgene plasmid #76354 | EPHB4 gRNA (BRDN0001145313) | addgene partial sequence | sequence record 185681 | hU6-F
GTAGAAAGTAATAATTTCTTGGGTAGTTTGCAGTTTTAAAATTATGTTTTAAAATGGACTATCATATGCT
TACCGTAACTTGAAAGTATTTCGATTTCTTGGCTTTATATATCTTGTGGAAAGGACGAAACACCGCTGCA
CGTCACACACTTCGTGTTTTAGAGCTAGAAATAGCAAGTTAAAATAAGGCTAGTCCGTTATCAACTTGAA
AAAGTGGCACCGAGTCGGTGCTTTTTTAAGCTTGGCGTAACTAGATCTTGAGACAAATGGCAGTATTCAT
CCACAATTTTAAAAGAAAAGGGGGGATTGGGGGGTACAGTGCAGGGGAAAGAATAGTAGACATAATAGCA
ACAGACATACAAACTAAAGAATTACAAAAACAAATTACAAAAATTCAAAATTTTCGGGTTTATTACAGGG
ACAGCAGAGATCCACTTTGGCGCCGGCTCGAGGGGGCCCGGGTGCAAAGATGGATAAAGTTTTAAACAGA
GAGGAATCTTTGCAGCTAATGGACCTTCTAGGTCTTGAAAGGAGTGGGAATTGGCTCCGGTGCCCGTCAG
TGGGCAGAGC
